Addgene plasmid #123489: pMK-Prrn16
Purpose: MoChlo kit
Depositing lab: Scott Lenaghan & C. Neal Stewart. Depositing organization: University of Tennessee Institute of Agriculture. Publication: MoChlo: A versatile modular cloning toolbox for chloroplast biotechnology. Occhialini A, Piatek A, Pfotenhauer AC, Frazier TP, Stewart CN, Lenaghan S. Plant Physiol. 2019 Jan 24. pii: pp.18.01220. doi: 10.1104/pp.18.01220. PubMed 30679266.
Backbone
  Vector backbone: pMK-RQ
  Vector type: Synthetic Biology
Growth in bacteria
  Bacterial resistance: Kanamycin, 50 μg/mL
  Growth temperature: 37°C
  Growth strain: Top10
  Copy number: High Copy
Gene/Insert
  Gene/Insert name: Prrn16
  Cloning method: Restriction Enzyme; 5′ cloning site Unknown (unknown if destroyed)
Terms and licenses: Academic/Nonprofit Terms; Industry Terms: Not Available to Industry
Depositor comments: All inserts have been produced by gene synthesis and cloned in the indicated backbone vector. The insert is a chloroplast promoter designed for Golden-Gate cloning. The Original Material was developed in the performance of research that was funded by Grant Nos. ARPA-E: DE-AR000660 & DARPA: D17AC00016.
How to cite: pMK-Prrn16 was a gift from Scott Lenaghan & C. Neal Stewart (Addgene plasmid # 123489 ; http://n2t.net/addgene:123489 ; RRID:Addgene_123489)
