[The description below was written by a language model from this plasmid's Addgene catalogue record and pLannotate feature annotations shown in this document.]
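Description:
pMK-Prrn16 is a small (about 2.4 kb) part-donor plasmid from the MoChlo kit, a modular cloning toolbox for chloroplast biotechnology. It is built on the pMK-RQ gene-synthesis backbone and is classed as a synthetic biology vector. It is maintained in E. coli at high copy through a ColE1/pUC-type origin and is selected with kanamycin. Resistance comes from an aminoglycoside phosphotransferase (NeoR/KanR) coding sequence that, according to the annotation, is driven by the AmpR (bla) promoter.

The payload is Prrn16, which the depositor describes as a chloroplast promoter made by gene synthesis and formatted for Golden Gate assembly. The name suggests the plastid 16S ribosomal RNA operon promoter, but the record gives neither the source species nor the Type IIS enzyme or overhangs flanking the part. The automated feature table does not annotate the promoter itself. By elimination, it probably lies in the unannotated stretch downstream of the T7 promoter, though this is an inference rather than a stated fact. The other annotated elements are short backbone remnants: fragments of an M13 origin, lacZα, lacI and an RSF origin, together with an intact T7 promoter. None of these appears to be a functional part of the design.

The plasmid has no plant or plastid selection marker, homology arms or coding payload, so it is not a transformation vector in its own right. It serves as a stock of a standardized promoter module, to be released and combined with other MoChlo parts, such as untranslated regions, coding sequences and terminators, when building chloroplast expression cassettes.
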