Features (pLannotate 1.2.2; 8 found; start..end, strand, type, name):
      3..134     -  rep_origin     M13 ori (fragment): M13 bacteriophage origin of replication; arrow indicates direction of (+) strand synthesis
    155..311     -  CDS            lacZα (fragment): LacZα fragment of β-galactosidase; lacZ fragment
    320..338     +  promoter       T7 promoter: promoter for bacteriophage T7 RNA polymerase
    496..543     -  CDS            lacI (fragment): lac repressor; lacI; The lac repressor binds to the lac operator to inhibit transcription in E. coli. This inhibition can be relieved by adding lactose or isopropyl-β-D-thiogalactopyranoside (IPTG).
    580..620     -  rep_origin     RSF ori (fragment): Plasmids containing the RSF 1030 origin of replication can be propagated in E. coli cells that contain additional plasmids with compatible origins.
    698..1286    -  rep_origin     ori: high-copy-number ColE1/pMB1/pBR322/pUC origin of replication
   1460..2254    -  CDS            NeoR/KanR: aminoglycoside phosphotransferase confers resistance to neomycin, kanamycin, and G418 (Geneticin®)
   2255..2359    -  promoter       AmpR promoter: bla
>Addgene plasmid #123489 | pMK-Prrn16 | addgene full sequence | sequence record 247696 | Addgene NGS Result
CTAAATTGTAAGCGTTAATATTTTGTTAAAATTCGCGTTAAATTTTTGTTAAATCAGCTCATTTTTTAAC
CAATAGGCCGAAATCGGCAAAATCCCTTATAAATCAAAAGAATAGACCGAGATAGGGTTGAGTGGCCGCT
ACAGGGCGCTCCCATTCGCCATTCAGGCTGCGCAACTGTTGGGAAGGGCGTTTCGGTGCGGGCCTCTTCG
CTATTACGCCAGCTGGCGAAAGGGGGATGTGCTGCAAGGCGATTAAGTTGGGTAACGCCAGGGTTTTCCC
AGTCACGACGTTGTAAAACGACGGCCAGTGAGCGCGACGTAATACGACTCACTATAGGGCGAATTGAAGG
AAGGCCGTCAAGGCCGCATCAACGAGCTCGGTCTCAGGAGATGAGAATGGATAAGAGGCTCGTGGGATTG
ACGTGAGGGGGCAGGGATGGCTATATTTCTGGGATACTTGAGACCGGTACCCTCTGGGCCTCATGGGCCT
TCCTTTCACTGCCCGCTTTCCAGTCGGGAAACCTGTCGTGCCAGCTGCATTAACATGGTCATAGCTGTTT
CCTTGCGTATTGGGCGCTCTCCGCTTCCTCGCTCACTGACTCGCTGCGCTCGGTCGTTCGGGTAAAGCCT
GGGGTGCCTAATGAGCAAAAGGCCAGCAAAAGGCCAGGAACCGTAAAAAGGCCGCGTTGCTGGCGTTTTT
CCATAGGCTCCGCCCCCCTGACGAGCATCACAAAAATCGACGCTCAAGTCAGAGGTGGCGAAACCCGACA
GGACTATAAAGATACCAGGCGTTTCCCCCTGGAAGCTCCCTCGTGCGCTCTCCTGTTCCGACCCTGCCGC
TTACCGGATACCTGTCCGCCTTTCTCCCTTCGGGAAGCGTGGCGCTTTCTCATAGCTCACGCTGTAGGTA
TCTCAGTTCGGTGTAGGTCGTTCGCTCCAAGCTGGGCTGTGTGCACGAACCCCCCGTTCAGCCCGACCGC
TGCGCCTTATCCGGTAACTATCGTCTTGAGTCCAACCCGGTAAGACACGACTTATCGCCACTGGCAGCAG
CCACTGGTAACAGGATTAGCAGAGCGAGGTATGTAGGCGGTGCTACAGAGTTCTTGAAGTGGTGGCCTAA
CTACGGCTACACTAGAAGAACAGTATTTGGTATCTGCGCTCTGCTGAAGCCAGTTACCTTCGGAAAAAGA
GTTGGTAGCTCTTGATCCGGCAAACAAACCACCGCTGGTAGCGGTGGTTTTTTTGTTTGCAAGCAGCAGA
TTACGCGCAGAAAAAAAGGATCTCAAGAAGATCCTTTGATCTTTTCTACGGGGTCTGACGCTCAGTGGAA
CGAAAACTCACGTTAAGGGATTTTGGTCATGAGATTATCAAAAAGGATCTTCACCTAGATCCTTTTAAAT
TAAAAATGAAGTTTTAAATCAATCTAAAGTATATATGAGTAAACTTGGTCTGACAGTTATTAGAAAAATT
CATCCAGCAGACGATAAAACGCAATACGCTGGCTATCCGGTGCCGCAATGCCATACAGCACCAGAAAACG
ATCCGCCCATTCGCCGCCCAGTTCTTCCGCAATATCACGGGTGGCCAGCGCAATATCCTGATAACGATCC
GCCACGCCCAGACGGCCGCAATCAATAAAGCCGCTAAAACGGCCATTTTCCACCATAATGTTCGGCAGGC
ACGCATCACCATGGGTCACCACCAGATCTTCGCCATCCGGCATGCTCGCTTTCAGACGCGCAAACAGCTC
TGCCGGTGCCAGGCCCTGATGTTCTTCATCCAGATCATCCTGATCCACCAGGCCCGCTTCCATACGGGTA
CGCGCACGTTCAATACGATGTTTCGCCTGATGATCAAACGGACAGGTCGCCGGGTCCAGGGTATGCAGAC
GACGCATGGCATCCGCCATAATGCTCACTTTTTCTGCCGGCGCCAGATGGCTAGACAGCAGATCCTGACC
CGGCACTTCGCCCAGCAGCAGCCAATCACGGCCCGCTTCGGTCACCACATCCAGCACCGCCGCACACGGA
ACACCGGTGGTGGCCAGCCAGCTCAGACGCGCCGCTTCATCCTGCAGCTCGTTCAGCGCACCGCTCAGAT
CGGTTTTCACAAACAGCACCGGACGACCCTGCGCGCTCAGACGAAACACCGCCGCATCAGAGCAGCCAAT
GGTCTGCTGCGCCCAATCATAGCCAAACAGACGTTCCACCCACGCTGCCGGGCTACCCGCATGCAGGCCA
TCCTGTTCAATCATACTCTTCCTTTTTCAATATTATTGAAGCATTTATCAGGGTTATTGTCTCATGAGCG
GATACATATTTGAATGTATTTAGAAAAATAAACAAATAGGGGTTCCGCGCACATTTCCCCGAAAAGTGCC
AC
