>Addgene plasmid #123489 | pMK-Prrn16 | depositor partial sequence | sequence record 235601 | Prrn16
ATGAGAATGGATAAGAGGCTCGTGGGATTGACGTGAGGGGGCAGGGATGGCTATATTTCTGGGA
